>Addgene plasmid #222437 | pCHW110031 | addgene full sequence | sequence record 454095 | Addgene NGS Result
TGTCTAGCTAGAAATTCGTTCAAGCCGACGCCGCTTCGCGGCGCGGCTTAACTCAAGCGTTAGATGCACT
AAGCACATAATTGCTCACAGCCAAACTATCAGGTCAAGTCTGCTTTTATTATTTTTAAGCGTGCATAATA
AGCCCTACACAAATTGGGAGATATATCATGCTGTCAGACCAAGTTTACTCATATATACTTTAGATTGATT
TAAAACTTCATTTTTAATTTAAAAGGATCTAGGTGAAGATCCTTTTTGATAATCTCATGACCAAAATCCC
TTAACGTGAGTTTTCGTTCCACTGAGCGTCAGACCCCGTAGAAAAGATCAAAGGATCTTCTTGAGATCCT
TTTTTTCTGCGCGTAATCTGCTGCTTGCAAACAAAAAAACCACCGCTACCAGCGGTGGTTTGTTTGCCGG
ATCAAGAGCTACCAACTCTTTTTCCGAAGGTAACTGGCTTCAGCAGAGCGCAGATACCAAATACTGTTCT
TCTAGTGTAGCCGTAGTTAGGCCACCACTTCAAGAACTCTGTAGCACCGCCTACATACCTCGCTCTGCTA
ATCCTGTTACCAGTGGCTGCTGCCAGTGGCGATAAGTCGTGTCTTACCGGGTTGGACTCAAGACGATAGT
TACCGGATAAGGCGCAGCGGTCGGGCTGAACGGGGGGTTCGTGCACACAGCCCAGCTTGGAGCGAACGAC
CTACACCGAACTGAGATACCTACAGCGTGAGCTATGAGAAAGCGCCACGCTTCCCGAAGGGAGAAAGGCG
GACAGGTATCCGGTAAGCGGCAGGGTCGGAACAGGAGAGCGCACGAGGGAGCTTCCAGGGGGAAACGCCT
GGTATCTTTATAGTCCTGTCGGGTTTCGCCACCTCTGACTTGAGCGTCGATTTTTGTGATGCTCGTCAGG
GGGGCGGAGCCTATGGAAAAACGCCAGCAACGCGGCCTTTTTACGGTTCCTGCACTCTGTGGTCTCAGGA
GAGTGGTCTTGGGAGAGCGATGCGTCTTTTCCGATGAACCGTTCCAGCAAAAAAGACTAAGCGATGCGTC
TTTTCCGCTGAACCGTTCCAGCAAAAAAGACTAAGCGATGCGTCTTTTCCGCTGAACCGTTCCAGCAAAA
AAGACTAGGAGAGCGATGCGTCTTTTCCGCTGAACCGTTCCAGCAAAAAAGACTATCCCTACTGTTTATT
TACAAGAGCGTACGGTTCAATCCCTGCCTCCCCTGTAAAACTACCCTTTGAAAACCTCTCTTTCTTAATC
TTTTCTTTGTAATTCCCCATCGAGACCACGAAGTGCCGAGGCACGAACCCAGTGGACATAAGCCTGTTCG
GTTCGTAAGCTGTAATGCAAGTAGCGTATGCGCTCACGCAACTGGTCCAGAACCTTGACCGAACGCAGCG
GTGGTAACGGCGCAGTGGCGGTTTTCATGGCTTGTTATGACTGTTTTTTTGGGGTACAGTCTATGCCTCG
GGCATCCAAGCAGCAAGCGCGTTACGCCGTGGGTCGATGTTTGATGTTATGGAGCAGCAACGATGTTACG
CAGCAGGGCAGTCGCCCTAAAACAAAGTTAAACATCATGGGGGAAGCGGTGATCGCCGAAGTATCGACTC
AACTATCAGAGGTAGTTGGCGTCATCGAGCGCCATCTCGAACCGACGTTGCTGGCCGTACATTTGTACGG
CTCCGCAGTGGATGGCGGCCTGAAGCCACACAGCGATATTGATTTGCTGGTTACGGTGACCGTAAGGCTT
GATGAAACAACGCGGCGAGCTTTGATCAACGACCTTTTGGAAACTTCGGCTTCCCCTGGAGAGAGCGAGA
TTCTCCGCGCTGTAGAAGTCACCATTGTTGTGCACGACGACATCATTCCGTGGCGTTATCCAGCTAAGCG
CGAACTGCAATTTGGAGAATGGCAGCGCAATGACATTCTTGCAGGTATCTTCGAGCCAGCCACGATCGAC
ATTGATCTGGCTATCTTGCTGACAAAAGCAAGAGAACATAGCGTTGCCTTGGTAGGTCCAGCGGCGGAGG
AACTCTTTGATCCGGTTCCTGAACAGGATCTATTTGAGGCGCTAAATGAAACCTTAACGCTATGGAACTC
GCCGCCCGACTGGGCTGGCGATGAGCGAAATGTAGTGCTTACGTTGTCCCGCATTTGGTACAGCGCAGTA
ACCGGCAAAATCGCGCCGAAGGATGTCGCTGCCGACTGGGCAATGGAGCGCCTGCCGGCCCAGTATCAGC
CCGTCATACTTGAAGCTAGACAGGCTTATCTTGGACAAGAAGAAGATCGCTTGGCCTCGCGCGCAGATCA
GTTGGAAGAATTTGTCCATTACGTGAAAGGCGAGATCACCAAGGTAGTCGGCAAATAA
Features (pLannotate 1.2.2; 8 found; start..end, strand, type, name):
    341..929     +  rep_origin     ori: high-copy-number ColE1/pMB1/pBR322/pUC origin of replication
    994..1039    +  promoter       CUP1 promoter (fragment): S. cerevisiae CUP1; inducible metallothionein promoter, regulated by Cu2+
   1040..1083    +  promoter       CUP1 promoter (fragment): S. cerevisiae CUP1; inducible metallothionein promoter, regulated by Cu2+
   1084..1127    +  promoter       CUP1 promoter (fragment): S. cerevisiae CUP1; inducible metallothionein promoter, regulated by Cu2+
   1130..1175    +  promoter       CUP1 promoter (fragment): S. cerevisiae CUP1; inducible metallothionein promoter, regulated by Cu2+
   1315..1338    +  promoter       Pc promoter (fragment): intI1 (promoter lies within the coding sequence); class 1 integron promoter
   1514..1570    +  CDS            GmR (fragment): gentamycin acetyltransferase; aacC1; confers resistance to gentamycin
   1581..2368    +  CDS            SmR (fragment): aminoglycoside adenylyltransferase (Murphy, 1985); aadA; confers resistance to spectinomycin and streptomycin
