[The description below was written by a language model from this plasmid's Addgene catalogue record and pLannotate feature annotations shown in this document.]
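Description:
pCHW110031 is a Level 0 Golden Gate (MoClo-style) promoter module built in the pAGM9121 backbone, intended as a building block for assembling plant expression constructs rather than as an expression vector in its own right. It is a small plasmid (about 2.4 kb in the sequenced record) that is maintained in E. coli at high copy through a ColE1/pUC-type origin and selected with spectinomycin. The resistance comes from an aadA (SmR) aminoglycoside adenylyltransferase gene. The Pc integron promoter fragment and short gentamicin acetyltransferase fragment annotated just upstream are probably remnants of the integron context from which this marker cassette derives.

The payload is a 295 bp synthetic insert, CBS4-CMV1. The feature table shows four tandem fragments, each matching the copper-regulated yeast CUP1 metallothionein promoter. These presumably correspond to four copies of a copper-responsive binding site (the "CBS4" element). They are followed by a short unannotated stretch that would hold the CMV1 element, which the record attributes to Cucumber mosaic virus. The record does not define the exact role of CMV1 or name the copper-responsive transcription factor that acts on these sites.

The flanking fusion overhangs are recorded inconsistently. The purpose field gives GGAG-CCAT, while the depositor comments give GGAG-AATG, so the 3′ junction should be checked against the sequence before assembly.

The associated work describes a tightly regulated copper-inducible transient expression system for Nicotiana benthamiana. In that setting, this part supplies the inducible promoter position in higher-level transcription units.
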