Addgene plasmid #222437: pCHW110031
Purpose: Level 0, promoter module (GGAG-CCAT) containing CBS4 and CMV1 promoters.
Depositing lab: Chih-Hang Wu. Depositing organization: Institute of Plant and Microbial Biology, Academia Sinica. Publication: Development of a tightly regulated copper-inducible transient gene expression system in Nicotiana benthamiana incorporating a suicide exon and Cre recombinase. Chiang BJ, Lin KY, Chen YF, Huang CY, Goh FJ, Huang LT, Chen LH, Wu CH. New Phytol. 2024 Oct;244(1):318-331. doi: 10.1111/nph.20021. Epub 2024 Jul 30. PubMed 39081031.
Backbone
  Vector backbone: pAGM9121
  Vector type: Plant Expression, Synthetic Biology
Growth in bacteria
  Bacterial resistance: Spectinomycin, 50 μg/mL
  Growth temperature: 37°C
  Growth strain: DH5alpha
  Copy number: High Copy
Gene/Insert
  Gene/Insert name: CBS4-CMV1, , CBS4 promoter + CMV1 (Cucumber mosaic virus)
  Species: Synthetic
  Insert size (bp): 295
  Mutation: no
  Cloning method: Golden Gate
  Sequencing primers: 5′ n/a
Terms and licenses: Academic/Nonprofit Terms; Industry Terms: Not Available to Industry
Depositor comments: Overhangs: GGAG-AATG. Please visit https://doi.org/10.1101/2024.03.23.586378 for bioRxiv preprint.
How to cite: pCHW110031 was a gift from Chih-Hang Wu (Addgene plasmid # 222437 ; http://n2t.net/addgene:222437 ; RRID:Addgene_222437)
